Addgene plasmid #210793: pkk223_TtMutY_F305A_S306A_H307A
Purpose: pkk223 with Thiotrichaceae MutY containing F305A, S306A, and H307A mutations to reduce recognition of OG:A
Depositing lab: Martin Horvath. Depositing organization: University of Utah. Publication: Metagenome mining and functional analysis reveal oxidized guanine DNA repair at the Lost City Hydrothermal Field. Utzman PH, Mays VP, Miller BC, Fairbanks MC, Brazelton WJ, Horvath MP. PLoS One. 2024 May 8;19(5):e0284642. doi: 10.1371/journal.pone.0284642. eCollection 2024. PubMed 38718041.
Backbone
  Vector backbone: pkk223
  Vector type: Bacterial Expression
Growth in bacteria
  Bacterial resistance: Ampicillin, 100 μg/mL
  Growth temperature: 37°C
  Growth strain: DH5alpha
  Copy number: Unknown
Gene/Insert
  Gene/Insert name: MutY (adenine glycosylase)
  Species: Thiotrichaceae (family)
  Mutation: F305A_S306A_H307A
  Cloning method: Ligation Independent Cloning
  Sequencing primers: 5′ gttttttgcgccgacatcataacggttc; 3′ gcttctgcgttctgatttaatctgtatcaggctg
Terms and licenses: Academic/Nonprofit Terms; Industry Terms: Not Available to Industry
Depositor comments: Please visit https://www.biorxiv.org/content/10.1101/2023.04.05.535768v1 for bioRxiv preprint.
How to cite: pkk223_TtMutY_F305A_S306A_H307A was a gift from Martin Horvath (Addgene plasmid # 210793 ; http://n2t.net/addgene:210793 ; RRID:Addgene_210793)
