[The description below was written by a language model from this plasmid's Addgene catalogue record and pLannotate feature annotations shown in this document.]
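Description:
pkk223_TtMutY_F305A_S306A_H307A is a 5,689 nt bacterial expression plasmid built on the pkk223 backbone and carrying a mutant form of the adenine glycosylase MutY from a member of the family Thiotrichaceae. It is propagated in E. coli under ampicillin selection, conferred by a β-lactamase gene with its own promoter. Replication depends on a ColE1/pMB1-type origin accompanied by the pBR322 bom region and the rop gene, which normally moderates copy number; the record itself lists copy number as unknown. A truncated tetracycline resistance gene is also annotated, but as a fragment left over from the pBR322 lineage it is not listed as a usable marker.

The insert, introduced by ligation independent cloning, lies downstream of the tac promoter, a strong trp/lac hybrid, and an adjacent lac operator. Transcription can therefore be repressed by lac repressor and relieved with IPTG, although no lacI gene is annotated on the plasmid, so repressor would have to come from the host. Because the sequence is circular, the promoter annotated near the end of the record reads directly into the MutY coding region at the start. Automated annotation recognised only a short portion of that region, by homology to a different bacterial MutY. Downstream, a 5S rRNA segment and the rrnB T1 and T2 terminators end transcription.

The encoded protein carries three alanine substitutions, F305A, S306A and H307A, intended to reduce recognition of 8-oxoguanine:adenine (OG:A) mispairs, the lesion at which MutY removes the misincorporated adenine. No tags are recorded. The construct comes from work on MutY enzymes identified by metagenome mining of a hydrothermal field, where it presumably serves as a recognition-deficient comparison to the wild-type enzyme in functional tests.
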