Features (pLannotate 1.2.2; 14 found; start..end, strand, type, name):
     58..330     +  CDS            mutY (fragment): MUTY_AERHY - Protein inferred from homology: Swiss-Prot protein existence level 3. Adenine glycosylase active on G-A mispairs. MutY also corrects error-prone DNA synthesis past GO lesions which are due to the oxidatively damaged form of guanine: 7,8-dihydro-8-oxoguanine (8-oxo- dGTP). From Aeromonas hydrophila.
   1226..1341    +  ncRNA          5S rRNA: Accession: RF00001 - 5S ribosomal RNA
   1345..1431    +  terminator     rrnB T1 terminator: Escherichia coli rrnB; transcription terminator T1 from the E. coli rrnB gene
   1523..1550    +  terminator     rrnB T2 terminator: transcription terminator T2 from the E. coli rrnB gene
   1569..1660    +  promoter       AmpR promoter: bla
   1661..2521    +  CDS            AmpR: β-lactamase; bla; confers resistance to ampicillin, carbenicillin, and related antibiotics
   2692..3280    +  rep_origin     ori: high-copy-number ColE1/pMB1/pBR322/pUC origin of replication
   3466..3606    -  misc_feature   bom: basis of mobility region from pBR322
   3708..3899    -  CDS            rop: Rop protein, which maintains plasmids at low copy number; rop
   3916..4296    +  CDS            YPB1_ECOLX: Protein predicted: Swiss-Prot protein existence level 4. From Escherichia coli.
   4538..5439    -  CDS            TcR (fragment): tetracycline efflux protein; tet; confers resistance to tetracycline
   5446..5547    -  CDS            yciV (fragment): RNAAM_ECOLI - Also known as trpH From Escherichia coli (strain K12).
   5623..5651    +  promoter       tac promoter: strong E. coli promoter; hybrid between the trp and lac UV5 promoters
   5659..5675    +  protein_bind   lac operator: The lac repressor binds to the lac operator to inhibit transcription in E. coli. This inhibition can be relieved by adding lactose or isopropyl-β-D-thiogalactopyranoside (IPTG). lac repressor encoded by lacI
>Addgene plasmid #210793 | pkk223_TtMutY_F305A_S306A_H307A | addgene full sequence | sequence record 420122 | Addgene NGS Result
CAGAATTCGGTGACCATGGGTGCGAGCAAGTGGCGCGTCTTTGAAGCTGTCATCCAATTTCCCGAGAAGA
TCCTAGTGTGGTTTGACGTGCACGGGCGTAAGGACCTTCCGTGGCAAAAAAATATTAATCCGTACCGTGT
TTGGGTGTCGGAGATTATGCTTCAGCAAACCCAGGTTAAGACAGTTATTCCCTACTTCGAGAAATTCATG
GCTACTTTCCCAGACGTTCAAACTTTAGCTCACGCTGACCAGGACTTAGTATTGAAACACTGGTCCGGAC
TGGGCTACTACGCTCGCGCGCGTAACATGCATAAAGCTGCAAAAATGATCTGCGGAGACTTTAAAGGCCA
GTTTCCTGACAATCTGGAGGCTATGCAAAGCTTGTCAGGCATCGGGCGCTCGACCGCCGCCGCTATCTTG
AGTATTGCCTCGAATCAGCCGCAGGCTATTCTGGACGGAAATGTGAAGCGCGTCTTGACTCGTGTGTTCG
TGGTGGATGGTTGGCCTGGAAAGGCCGATGTCCTTAAAAAGTTGTGGTTATTGGCTGAGCAGACAACACC
TGCAAGCCGCAACGCTGATTATACACAAGCAATTATGGACCTTGGAGCAACCTTATGTACTCGTTCTAAG
CCGCGTTGTGAAGACTGTCCTCTAAAAGCCGACTGTTTAGCGTTCCAACAGGGGAATCAGACAGTCTACC
CTACTTCCAAACCAAAGAAAGTTATGCCCGAAAAACAGGCCATCATGGTAATTCTAAAGAATTCTAAACA
GGAAGTCTTCATGCAAAAACGCCCGCCAGTGGGCATCTGGGGATCTTTGTGGTGCTTCCCCCAGTTTGAA
AAGCGCGCCTTTGCTGAGGAGTGGTTGAAATCTAATTATGGTAAGTTAATTCAGGAAAGTATTGCGCTTG
CAGAAATCAAACACACTGCTGCGGCTTTTCATCTGTATATCCAGCCATTAATCATTAATGTTGAAACACC
AATTGAGTTGGGTGTCATGGAGGACAACGAATCTCTTTGGTATAACATTACGACGGAGTTTAATGGTGGT
CTTGCGGCTCCCGTCCAAACTCTAATTAACATTACCAAGAACATCGAGAAAGAGATTGAGAATGGAACCA
ACGGCTGACTGCAGCCAAGCTTGGCTGTTTTGGCGGATGAGAGAAGATTTTCAGCCTGATACAGATTAAA
TCAGAACGCAGAAGCGGTCTGATAAAACAGAATTTGCCTGGCGGCAGTAGCGCGGTGGTCCCACCTGACC
CCATGCCGAACTCAGAAGTGAAACGCCGTAGCGCCGATGGTAGTGTGGGGTCTCCCCATGCGAGAGTAGG
GAACTGCCAGGCATCAAATAAAACGAAAGGCTCAGTCGAAAGACTGGGCCTTTCGTTTTATCTGTTGTTT
GTCGGTGAACGCTCTCCTGAGTAGGACAAATCCGCCGGGAGCGGATTTGAACGTTGCGAAGCAACGGCCC
GGAGGGTGGCGGGCAGGACGCCCGCCATAAACTGCCAGGCATCAAATTAAGCAGAAGGCCATCCTGACGG
ATGGCCTTTTTGCGTTTCTACAAACTCTTTTGTTTATTTTTCTAAATACATTCAAATATGTATCCGCTCA
TGAGACAATAACCCTGATAAATGCTTCAATAATATTGAAAAAGGAAGAGTATGAGTATTCAACATTTCCG
TGTCGCCCTTATTCCCTTTTTTGCGGCATTTTGCCTTCCTGTTTTTGCTCACCCAGAAACGCTGGTGAAA
GTAAAAGATGCTGAAGATCAGTTGGGTGCACGAGTGGGTTACATCGAACTGGATCTCAACAGCGGTAAGA
TCCTTGAGAGTTTTCGCCCCGAAGAACGTTTTCCAATGATGAGCACTTTTAAAGTTCTGCTATGTGGCGC
GGTATTATCCCGTGTTGACGCCGGGCAAGAGCAACTCGGTCGCCGCATACACTATTCTCAGAATGACTTG
GTTGAGTACTCACCAGTCACAGAAAAGCATCTTACGGATGGCATGACAGTAAGAGAATTATGCAGTGCTG
CCATAACCATGAGTGATAACACTGCGGCCAACTTACTTCTGACAACGATCGGAGGACCGAAGGAGCTAAC
CGCTTTTTTGCACAACATGGGGGATCATGTAACTCGCCTTGATCGTTGGGAACCGGAGCTGAATGAAGCC
ATACCAAACGACGAGCGTGACACCACGATGCCTGTAGCAATGGCAACAACGTTGCGCAAACTATTAACTG
GCGAACTACTTACTCTAGCTTCCCGGCAACAATTAATAGACTGGATGGAGGCGGATAAAGTTGCAGGACC
ACTTCTGCGCTCGGCCCTTCCGGCTGGCTGGTTTATTGCTGATAAATCTGGAGCCGGTGAGCGTGGGTCT
CGCGGTATCATTGCAGCACTGGGGCCAGATGGTAAGCCCTCCCGTATCGTAGTTATCTACACGACGGGGA
GTCAGGCAACTATGGATGAACGAAATAGACAGATCGCTGAGATAGGTGCCTCACTGATTAAGCATTGGTA
ACTGTCAGACCAAGTTTACTCATATATACTTTAGATTGATTTAAAACTTCATTTTTAATTTAAAAGGATC
TAGGTGAAGATCCTTTTTGATAATCTCATGACCAAAATCCCTTAACGTGAGTTTTCGTTCCACTGAGCGT
CAGACCCCGTAGAAAAGATCAAAGGATCTTCTTGAGATCCTTTTTTTCTGCGCGTAATCTGCTGCTTGCA
AACAAAAAAACCACCGCTACCAGCGGTGGTTTGTTTGCCGGATCAAGAGCTACCAACTCTTTTTCCGAAG
GTAACTGGCTTCAGCAGAGCGCAGATACCAAATACTGTCCTTCTAGTGTAGCCGTAGTTAGGCCACCACT
TCAAGAACTCTGTAGCACCGCCTACATACCTCGCTCTGCTAATCCTGTTACCAGTGGCTGCTGCCAGTGG
CGATAAGTCGTGTCTTACCGGGTTGGACTCAAGACGATAGTTACCGGATAAGGCGCAGCGGTCGGGCTGA
ACGGGGGGTTCGTGCACACAGCCCAGCTTGGAGCGAACGACCTACACCGAACTGAGATACCTACAGCGTG
AGCTATGAGAAAGCGCCACGCTTCCCGAAGGGAGAAAGGCGGACAGGTATCCGGTAAGCGGCAGGGTCGG
AACAGGAGAGCGCACGAGGGAGCTTCCAGGGGGAAACGCCTGGTATCTTTATAGTCCTGTCGGGTTTCGC
CACCTCTGACTTGAGCGTCGATTTTTGTGATGCTCGTCAGGGGGGCGGAGCCTATGGAAAAACGCCAGCA
ACGCGGCCTTTTTACGGTTCCTGGCCTTTTGCTGGCCTTTTGCTCACATGTTCTTTCCTGCGTTATCCCC
TGATTCTGTGGATAACCGTATTACCGCCTTTGAGTGAGCTGATACCGCTCGCCGCAGCCGAACGACCGAG
CGCAGCGAGTCAGTGAGCGAGGAAGCGGAAGAGCGCCTGATGCGGTATTTTCTCCTTACGCATCTGTGCG
GTATTTCACACCGCATATGGTGCACTCTCAGTACAATCTGCTCTGATGCCGCATAGTTAAGCCAGTATAC
ACTCCGCTATCGCTACGTGACTGGGTCATGGCTGCGCCCCGACACCCGCCAACACCCGCTGACGCGCCCT
GACGGGCTTGTCTGCTCCCGGCATCCGCTTACAGACAAGCTGTGACCGTCTCCGGGAGCTGCATGTGTCA
GAGGTTTTCACCGTCATCACCGAAACGCGCGAGGCAGCTGCGGTAAAGCTCATCAGCGTGGTCGTGAAGC
GATTCACAGATGTCTGCCTGTTCATCCGCGTCCAGCTCGTTGAGTTTCTCCAGAAGCGTTAATGTCTGGC
TTCTGATAAAGCGGGCCATGTTAAGGGCGGTTTTTTCCTGTTTGGTCACTGATGCCTCCGTGTAAGGGGG
ATTTCTGTTCATGGGGGTAATGATACCGATGAAACGAGAGAGGATGCTCACGATACGGGTTACTGATGAT
GAACATGCCCGGTTACTGGAACGTTGTGAGGGTAAACAACTGGCGGTATGGATGCGGCGGGACCAGAGAA
AAATCACTCAGGGTCAATGCCAGCGCTTCGTTAATACAGATGTAGGTGTTCCACAGGGTAGCCAGCAGCA
TCCTGCGATGCAGATCCGGAACATAATGGTGCAGGGCGCTGACTTCCGCGTTTCCAGACTTTACGAAACA
CGGAAACCGAAGACCATTCATGTTGTTGCTCAGGTCGCAGACGTTTTGCAGCAGCAGTCGCTTCACGTTC
GCTCGCGTATCGGTGATTCATTCTGCTAACCAGTAAGGCAACCCCGCCAGCCTAGCCGGGTCCTCAACGA
CAGGAGCACGATCATGCGCACCCGTGGCCAGGACCCAACGCTGCCCGAGATGCGCCGCGTGCGGCTGCTG
GAGATGGCGGACGCGATGGATATGTTCTGCCAAGGGTTGGTTTGCGCATTCACAGTTCTCCGCAAGAATT
GATTGGCTCCAATTCTTGGAGTGGTGAATCCGTTAGCGAGGTGCCGCCGGCTTCCATTCAGGTCGAGGTG
GCCCGGCTCCATGCACCGCGACGCAACGCGGGGAGGCAGACAAGGTATAGGGCGGCGCCTACAATCCATG
CCAACCCGTTCCATGTGCTCGCCGAGGCGGCATAAATCGCCGTGACGATCAGCGGTCCAATGATCGAAGT
TAGGCTGGTAAGAGCCGCGAGCGATCCTTGAAGCTGTCCCTGATGGTCGTCATCTACCTGCCTGGACAGC
ATGGCCTGCAACGCGGGCATCCCGATGCCGCCGGAAGCGAGAAGAATCATAATGGGGAAGGCCATCCAGC
CTCGCGTCGCGAACGCCAGCAAGACGTAGCCCAGCGCGTCGGCCGCCATGCCGGCGATAATGGCCTGCTT
CTCGCCGAAACGTTTGGTGGCGGGACCAGTGACGAAGGCTTGAGCGAGGGCGTGCAAGATTCCGAATACC
GCAAGCGACAGGCCGATCATCGTCGCGCTCCAGCGAAAGCGGTCCTCGCCGAAAATGACCCAGAGCGCTG
CCGGCACCTGTCCTACGAGTTGCATGATAAAGAAGACAGTCATAAGTGCGGCGACGATAGTCATGCCCCG
CGCCCACCGGAAGGAGCTGACTGGGTTGAAGGCTCTCAAGGGCATCGGTCGACGCTCTCCCTTATGCGAC
TCCTGCATTAGGAAGCAGCCCAGTAGTAGGTTGAGGCCGTTGAGCACCGCCGCCGCAAGGAATGGTGCAT
GCAAGGAGATGGCGCCCAACAGTCCCCCGGCCACGGGGCCTGCCACCATACCCACGCCGAAACAAGCGCT
CATGAGCCCGAAGTGGCGAGCCCGATCTTCCCCATCGGTGATGTCGGCGATATAGGCGCCAGCAACCGCA
CCTGTGGCGCCGGTGATGCCGGCCACGATGCGTCCGGCGTAGAGGATCCGGGCTTATCGACTGCACGGTG
CACCAATGCTTCTGGCGTCAGGCAGCCATCGGAAGCTGTGGTATGGCTGTGCAGGTCGTAAATCACTGCA
TAATTCGTGTCGCTCAAGGCGCACTCCCGTTCTGGATAATGTTTTTTGCGCCGACATCATAACGGTTCTG
GCAAATATTCTGAAATGAGCTGTTGACAATTAATCATCGGCTCGTATAATGTGTGGAATTGTGAGCGGAT
AACAATTTCACACAGGAAA
